>Addgene plasmid #117716 | pCS2+_NLS-Tir1-HA | depositor full sequence | sequence record 222160 | pCS2+_NLS-Tir1-HA sequence 5891 bps
CGCCATTCTGCCTGGGGACGTCGGAGCAAGCTTGATTTAGGTGACACTATAGAATACAAGCTACTTGTTC
TTTTTGCAGGATCCCATCGATTACCCGCCGCCACCATGGGCCCCGCCGCCCCCAAGAAGAAGAGAAAGGT
GCTGGACACGTACTTCCCTGAAGAAGTTGTGGAACATATCTTTTCTTTTCTTCCTGCCCAAAGAGACCGG
AATACAGTCTCTTTGGTATGTAAGGTTTGGTATGAGATTGAAAGGTTGTCAAGGAGAGGAGTGTTTGTGG
GAAACTGCTATGCGGTAAGGGCTGGAAGAGTCGCTGCCAGATTCCCCAATGTGAGGGCACTTACAGTTAA
GGGTAAACCACATTTTGCTGATTTCAATTTGGTTCCTCCGGACTGGGGAGGTTATGCTGGACCATGGATT
GAGGCTGCTGCCAGAGGTTGTCATGGGTTGGAGGAGTTGAGGATGAAGAGGATGGTTGTGTCTGATGAGT
CCCTTGAACTTCTGGCCCGGTCCTTCCCCAGATTCAGAGCTTTGGTCTTGATTTCTTGTGAGGGTTTCTC
TACTGACGGACTCGCTGCAGTCGCTTCCCACTGTAAGTTGTTGAGGGAGTTGGACCTCCAAGAAAATGAG
GTTGAGGACAGAGGACCAAGATGGTTGTCATGTTTCCCTGACTCATGTACTTCCCTTGTTTCCTTGAATT
TCGCGTGTATCAAAGGAGAGGTCAATGCCGGGAGTCTTGAGAGATTGGTCTCAAGAAGTCCCAACTTGCG
ATCACTGAGGCTCAACAGATCTGTGAGTGTGGATACCTTGGCAAAGATTCTCTTGAGAACCCCCAATTTG
GAGGACCTTGGAACTGGGAATCTCACGGATGACTTCCAAACTGAGTCTTACTTTAAGTTGACTAGTGCTT
TGGAAAAGTGTAAGATGTTGAGATCACTGTCCGGATTCTGGGATGCTTCACCTGTTTGTCTTTCCTTCAT
CTACCCTCTTTGTGCCCAGCTGACTGGACTCAACTTGTCCTATGCTCCAACACTGGATGCGAGTGACTTG
ACCAAGATGATTTCAAGATGCGTGAAGCTTCAAAGACTTTGGGTCCTCGATTGTATCTCCGACAAAGGAC
TTCAAGTGGTGGCATCATCTTGTAAGGATCTCCAAGAGTTGAGAGTGTTTCCAAGTGACTTCTATGTGGC
AGGTTACAGTGCTGTAACTGAGGAAGGGTTGGTTGCTGTCTCCCTTGGATGTCCCAAGTTGAATTCACTC
TTGTACTTTTGTCACCAAATGACTAACGCTGCCCTTGTGACAGTGGCCAAAAATTGCCCTAACTTCACAC
GCTTCAGACTTTGTATCCTTGAACCTGGGAAACCTGACGTGGTCACCAGTCAGCCCTTGGACGAAGGATT
TGGGGCGATTGTGAGAGAATGTAAGGGACTCCAAAGACTCTCTATCAGTGGACTCCTGACTGACAAGGTG
TTTATGTACATTGGTAAGTACGCTAAGCAGCTGGAAATGCTGTCTATTGCCTTTGCCGGTGATTCTGACA
AGGGGATGATGCATGTTATGAATGGATGTAAGAACTTGAGAAAGCTTGAGATAAGAGACAGTCCATTCGG
AGATGCAGCCCTCCTTGGTAACTTCGCAAGATACGAAACTATGAGGTCTCTTTGGATGTCCAGCTGTAAT
GTTACACTCAAGGGATGTCAAGTGCTGGCCTCAAAAATGCCAATGCTGAATGTGGAGGTGATCAACGAGA
GAGATGGATCCAATGAAATGGAAGAGAACCACGGAGATCTTCCCAAGGTGGAAAAGTTGTATGTCTACAG
AACCACTGCTGGGGCAAGGGATGACGCTCCAAACTTCGTGAAAATACTGGGCTACCCATACGATGTTCCT
GACTATGCGTGACTCGAGCCTCTAGAACTATAGTGAGTCGTATTACGTAGATCCAGACATGATAAGATAC
ATTGATGAGTTTGGACAAACCACAACTAGAATGCAGTGAAAAAAATGCTTTATTTGTGAAATTTGTGATG
CTATTGCTTTATTTGTAACCATTATAAGCTGCAATAAACAAGTTAACAACAACAATTGCATTCATTTTAT
GTTTCAGGTTCAGGGGGAGGTGTGGGAGGTTTTTTAATTCGCGGCCGCGGCGCCAATGCATTGGGCCCGG
TACCCAGCTTTTGTTCCCTTTAGTGAGGGTTAATTGCGCGCTTGGCGTAATCATGGTCATAGCTGTTTCC
TGTGTGAAATTGTTATCCGCTCACAATTCCACACAACATACGAGCCGGAAGCATAAAGTGTAAAGCCTGG
GGTGCCTAATGAGTGAGCTAACTCACATTAATTGCGTTGCGCTCACTGCCCGCTTTCCAGTCGGGAAACC
TGTCGTGCCAGCTGCATTAATGAATCGGCCAACGCGCGGGGAGAGGCGGTTTGCGTATTGGGCGCTCTTC
CGCTTCCTCGCTCACTGACTCGCTGCGCTCGGTCGTTCGGCTGCGGCGAGCGGTATCAGCTCACTCAAAG
GCGGTAATACGGTTATCCACAGAATCAGGGGATAACGCAGGAAAGAACATGTGAGCAAAAGGCCAGCAAA
AGGCCAGGAACCGTAAAAAGGCCGCGTTGCTGGCGTTTTTCCATAGGCTCCGCCCCCCTGACGAGCATCA
CAAAAATCGACGCTCAAGTCAGAGGTGGCGAAACCCGACAGGACTATAAAGATACCAGGCGTTTCCCCCT
GGAAGCTCCCTCGTGCGCTCTCCTGTTCCGACCCTGCCGCTTACCGGATACCTGTCCGCCTTTCTCCCTT
CGGGAAGCGTGGCGCTTTCTCATAGCTCACGCTGTAGGTATCTCAGTTCGGTGTAGGTCGTTCGCTCCAA
GCTGGGCTGTGTGCACGAACCCCCCGTTCAGCCCGACCGCTGCGCCTTATCCGGTAACTATCGTCTTGAG
TCCAACCCGGTAAGACACGACTTATCGCCACTGGCAGCAGCCACTGGTAACAGGATTAGCAGAGCGAGGT
ATGTAGGCGGTGCTACAGAGTTCTTGAAGTGGTGGCCTAACTACGGCTACACTAGAAGGACAGTATTTGG
TATCTGCGCTCTGCTGAAGCCAGTTACCTTCGGAAAAAGAGTTGGTAGCTCTTGATCCGGCAAACAAACC
ACCGCTGGTAGCGGTGGTTTTTTTGTTTGCAAGCAGCAGATTACGCGCAGAAAAAAAGGATCTCAAGAAG
ATCCTTTGATCTTTTCTACGGGGTCTGACGCTCAGTGGAACGAAAACTCACGTTAAGGGATTTTGGTCAT
GAGATTATCAAAAAGGATCTTCACCTAGATCCTTTTAAATTAAAAATGAAGTTTTAAATCAATCTAAAGT
ATATATGAGTAAACTTGGTCTGACAGTTACCAATGCTTAATCAGTGAGGCACCTATCTCAGCGATCTGTC
TATTTCGTTCATCCATAGTTGCCTGACTCCCCGTCGTGTAGATAACTACGATACGGGAGGGCTTACCATC
TGGCCCCAGTGCTGCAATGATACCGCGAGACCCACGCTCACCGGCTCCAGATTTATCAGCAATAAACCAG
CCAGCCGGAAGGGCCGAGCGCAGAAGTGGTCCTGCAACTTTATCCGCCTCCATCCAGTCTATTAATTGTT
GCCGGGAAGCTAGAGTAAGTAGTTCGCCAGTTAATAGTTTGCGCAACGTTGTTGCCATTGCTACAGGCAT
CGTGGTGTCACGCTCGTCGTTTGGTATGGCTTCATTCAGCTCCGGTTCCCAACGATCAAGGCGAGTTACA
TGATCCCCCATGTTGTGCAAAAAAGCGGTTAGCTCCTTCGGTCCTCCGATCGTTGTCAGAAGTAAGTTGG
CCGCAGTGTTATCACTCATGGTTATGGCAGCACTGCATAATTCTCTTACTGTCATGCCATCCGTAAGATG
CTTTTCTGTGACTGGTGAGTACTCAACCAAGTCATTCTGAGAATAGTGTATGCGGCGACCGAGTTGCTCT
TGCCCGGCGTCAATACGGGATAATACCGCGCCACATAGCAGAACTTTAAAAGTGCTCATCATTGGAAAAC
GTTCTTCGGGGCGAAAACTCTCAAGGATCTTACCGCTGTTGAGATCCAGTTCGATGTAACCCACTCGTGC
ACCCAACTGATCTTCAGCATCTTTTACTTTCACCAGCGTTTCTGGGTGAGCAAAAACAGGAAGGCAAAAT
GCCGCAAAAAAGGGAATAAGGGCGACACGGAAATGTTGAATACTCATACTCTTCCTTTTTCAATATTATT
GAAGCATTTATCAGGGTTATTGTCTCATGAGCGGATACATATTTGAATGTATTTAGAAAAATAAACAAAT
AGGGGTTCCGCGCACATTTCCCCGAAAAGTGCCACCTAAATTGTAAGCGTTAATATTTTGTTAAAATTCG
CGTTAAATTTTTGTTAAATCAGCTCATTTTTTAACCAATAGGCCGAAATCGGCAAAATCCCTTATAAATC
AAAAGAATAGACCGAGATAGGGT
[37 nt withheld, positions 4504-4540]
AAAGAACGTGGACTCCAACGTCAAAGG
[49 nt withheld, positions 4568-4616]
T
[91 nt withheld, positions 4618-4708]
G
[124 nt withheld, positions 4710-4833]
CCCATTCGCCATTCAGGCTGCGCAACTGTTGGGAAGGGCGATCGGTGCGGGCCTCTTCGCTATTACGCCA
GTCGACCATAGCCAATTCAATATGGCGTATATGGACTCATGCCAATTCAATATGGTGGATCTGGACCTGT
GCCAATTCAATATGGCGTATATGGACTCGTGCCAATTCAATATGGTGGATCTGGACCCCAGCCAATTCAA
TATGGCGGACTTGGCACCATGCCAATTCAATATGGCGGACTTGGCACTGTGCCAACTGGGGAGGGGTCTA
CTTGGCACGGTGCCAAGTTTGAGGAGGGGTCTTGGCCCTGTGCCAAGTCCGCCATATTGAATTGGCATGG
TGCCAATAATGGCGGCCATATTGGCTATATGCCAGGATCAATATATAGGCAATATCCAATATGGCCCTAT
GCCAATATGGCTATTGGCCAGGTTCAATACTATGTATTGGCCCTATGCCATATAGTATTCCATATATGGG
TTTTCCTATTGACGTAGATAGCCCCTCCCAATGGGCGGTCCCATATACCATATATGGGGCTTCCTAATAC
CGCCCATAGCCACTCCCCCATTGACGTCAATGGTCTCTATATATGGTCTTTCCTATTGACGTCATATGGG
CGGTCCTATTGACGTATATGGCGCCTCCCCCATTGACGTCAATTACGGTAAATGGCCCGCCTGGCTCAAT
GCCCATTGACGTCAATAGGACCACCCACCATTGACGTCAATGGGATGGCTCATTGCCCATTCATATCCGT
TCTCACGCCCCCTATTGACGTCAATGACGGTAAATGGCCCACTTGGCAGTACATCAATATCTATTAATAG
TAACTTGGCAAGTACATTACTATTGGAAGGACGCCAGGGTACATTGGCAGTACTCCCATTGACGTCAATG
GCGGTAAATGGCCCGCGATGGCTGCCAAGTACATCCCCATTGACGTCAATGGGGAGGGGCAATGACGCAA
ATGGGCGTTCCATTGACGTAAATGGGCGGTAGGCGTGCCTAATGGGAGGTCTATATAAGCAATGCTCGTT
TAGGGAAC
Features (pLannotate 1.2.2; 16 found; start..end, strand, type, name):
     35..53      +  promoter       SP6 promoter: promoter for bacteriophage SP6 RNA polymerase
    151..1869    +  CDS            AFB2: AFB2_ARATH - Also known as LRF2. Experimental evidence at protein level: Swiss-Prot protein existence level 1. Component of SCF(ASK-cullin-F-box) E3 ubiquitin ligase complexes, which may mediate the ubiquitination and subsequent proteasomal degradation of target proteins. Confers sensitivity to the virulent bacterial pathogen P.syringae (By similarity). Auxin receptor that mediates Aux/IAA proteins proteasomal degradation and auxin- regulated transcription. Involved in embryogenesis regulation by auxin. From Arabidopsis thaliana (Mouse-ear cress).
   1873..1899    +  CDS            3xHA (fragment): three tandem HA epitope tags
   1918..1935    -  promoter       T7 promoter (fragment): promoter for bacteriophage T7 RNA polymerase
   1940..2074    -  polyA_signal   SV40 poly(A) signal: SV40 polyadenylation signal
   2187..2205    -  promoter       T3 promoter: promoter for bacteriophage T3 RNA polymerase
   2250..2266    -  protein_bind   lac operator: The lac repressor binds to the lac operator to inhibit transcription in E. coli. This inhibition can be relieved by adding lactose or isopropyl-β-D-thiogalactopyranoside (IPTG). lac repressor encoded by lacI
   2274..2304    -  promoter       lac promoter: promoter for the E. coli lac operon
   2319..2340    -  protein_bind   CAP binding site: CAP binding activates transcription in the presence of cAMP. E. coli catabolite activator protein
   2353..2445    -  CDS            lacI (fragment): lac repressor; lacI; The lac repressor binds to the lac operator to inhibit transcription in E. coli. This inhibition can be relieved by adding lactose or isopropyl-β-D-thiogalactopyranoside (IPTG).
   2628..3216    -  rep_origin     ori: high-copy-number ColE1/pMB1/pBR322/pUC origin of replication
   3387..4247    -  CDS            AmpR: β-lactamase; bla; confers resistance to ampicillin, carbenicillin, and related antibiotics
   4248..4352    -  promoter       AmpR promoter: bla
   4405..4833    -  rep_origin     f1 ori (sequence partly withheld): f1 bacteriophage origin of replication; arrow indicates direction of (+) strand synthesis
   4838..4904    -  CDS            lacZα (fragment): LacZα fragment of β-galactosidase; lacZ fragment
   4907..5891    +  promoter       CMV IE94 promoter: enhancer/promoter region of simian cytomegalovirus major immediate early transcription unit IE94
