>Addgene plasmid #117716 | pCS2+_NLS-Tir1-HA | addgene full sequence | sequence record 227023 | Addgene NGS Result
GGCGATCGGTGCGGGCCTCTTCGCTATTACGCCAGTCGACCGCCAATTCAATATGGCGTATATGGACTCA
TGCCAATTCAATATGGTGGATCTGGACCTGTGCCAATTCAATATGGCGTATATGGACTCGTGCCAATTCA
ATATGGTGGATCTGGACCCCAGCCAATTCAATATGGCGGACTTGGCACCATGCCAATTCAATATGGCGGA
CCTGGCACTGTGCCAACTGGGGAGGGGTCTACTTGGCACGGTGCCAAGTTTGAGGAGGGGTCTTGGCCCT
GTGCCAAGTCCGCCATATTGAATTGGCATGGTGCCAATAATGGCGGCCATATTGGCTATATGCCAGGATC
AATATATAGGCAATATCCAATATGGCCCTATGCCAATATGGCTATTGGCCAGGTTCAATACTATGTATTG
GCCCTATGCCATATAGTATTCCATATATGGGTTTTCCTATTGACGTAGATAGCCCCTCCCAATGGGCGGT
CCCATATACCATATATGGGGCTTCCTAATACCGCCCATAGCCACTCCCCCATTGACGTCAATGGTCTCTA
TATATGGTCTTTCCTATTGACGTCATATGGGCGGTCCTATTGACGTATATGGCGCCTCCCCCATTGACGT
CAATTACGGTAAATGGCCCGCCTGGCTCAATGCCCATTGACGTCAATAGGACCACCCACCATTGACGTCA
ATGGGATGGCTCATTGCCCATTCATATCCGTTCTCACGCCCCCTATTGACGTCAATGACGGTAAATGGCC
CACTTGGCAGTACATCAATATCTATTAATAGTAACTTGGCAAGTACATTACTATTGGAAGTACGCCAGGG
TACATTGGCAGTACTCCCATTGACGTCAATGGCGGTAAATGGCCCGCGATGGCTGCCAAGTACATCCCCA
TTGACGTCAATGGGGAGGGGCAATGACGCAAATGGGCGTTCCATTGACGTAAATGGGCGGTAGGCGTGCC
TAATGGGAGGTCTATATAAGCAATGCTCGTTTAGGGAACCGCCATTCTGCCTGGGGACGTCGGAGCAAGC
TTGATTTAGGTGACACTATAGAATACAAGCTACTTGTTCTTTTTGCAGGATCCCATCGATTACCCGCCGC
CACCATGGGCCCCGCCGCCCCCAAGAAGAAGAGAAAGGTGCTGGACACGTACTTCCCTGAAGAAGTTGTG
GAACATATCTTTTCTTTTCTTCCTGCCCAAAGAGACCGGAATACAGTCTCTTTGGTATGTAAGGTTTGGT
ATGAGATTGAAAGGTTGTCAAGGAGAGGAGTGTTTGTGGGAAACTGCTATGCGGTAAGGGCTGGAAGAGT
CGCTGCCAGATTCCCCAATGTGAGGGCACTTACAGTTAAGGGTAAACCACATTTTGCTGATTTCAATTTG
GTTCCTCCGGACTGGGGAGGTTATGCTGGACCATGGATTGAGGCTGCTGCCAGAGGTTGTCATGGGTTGG
AGGAGTTGAGGATGAAGAGGATGGTTGTGTCTGATGAGTCCCTTGAACTTCTGGCCCGGTCCTTCCCCAG
ATTCAGAGCTTTGGTCTTGATTTCTTGTGAGGGTTTCTCTACTGACGGACTCGCTGCAGTCGCTTCCCAC
TGTAAGTTGTTGAGGGAGTTGGACCTCCAAGAAAATGAGGTTGAGGACAGAGGACCAAGATGGTTGTCAT
GTTTCCCTGACTCATGTACTTCCCTTGTTTCCTTGAATTTCGCGTGTATCAAAGGAGAGGTCAATGCCGG
GAGTCTTGAGAGATTGGTCTCAAGAAGTCCCAACTTGCGATCACTGAGGCTCAACAGATCTGTGAGTGTG
GATACCTTGGCAAAGATTCTCTTGAGAACCCCCAATTTGGAGGACCTTGGAACTGGGAATCTCACGGATG
ACTTCCAAACTGAGTCTTACTTTAAGTTGACTAGTGCTTTGGAAAAGTGTAAGATGTTGAGATCACTGTC
CGGATTCTGGGATGCTTCACCTGTTTGTCTTTCCTTCATCTACCCTCTTTGTGCCCAGCTGACTGGACTC
AACTTGTCCTATGCTCCAACACTGGATGCGAGTGACTTGACCAAGATGATTTCAAGATGCGTGAAGCTTC
AAAGACTTTGGGTCCTCGATTGTATCTCCGACAAAGGACTTCAAGTGGTGGCATCATCTTGTAAGGATCT
CCAAGAGTTGAGAGTGTTTCCAAGTGACTTCTATGTGGCAGGTTACAGTGCTGTAACTGAGGAAGGGTTG
GTTGCTGTCTCCCTTGGATGTCCCAAGTTGAATTCACTCTTGTACTTTTGTCACCAAATGACTAACGCTG
CCCTTGTGACAGTGGCCAAAAATTGCCCTAACTTCACACGCTTCAGACTTTGTATCCTTGAACCTGGGAA
ACCTGACGTGGTCACCAGTCAGCCCTTGGACGAAGGATTTGGGGCGATTGTGAGAGAATGTAAGGGACTC
CAAAGACTCTCTATCAGTGGACTCCTGACTGACAAGGTGTTTATGTACATTGGTAAGTACGCTAAGCAGC
TGGAAATGCTGTCTATTGCCTTTGCCGGTGATTCTGACAAGGGGATGATGCATGTTATGAATGGATGTAA
GAACTTGAGAAAGCTTGAGATAAGAGACAGTCCATTCGGAGATGCAGCCCTCCTTGGTAACTTCGCAAGA
TACGAAACTATGAGGTCTCTTTGGATGTCCAGCTGTAATGTTACACTCAAGGGATGTCAAGTGCTGGCCT
CAAAAATGCCAATGCTGAATGTGGAGGTGATCAACGAGAGAGATGGATCCAATGAAATGGAAGAGAACCA
CGGAGATCTTCCCAAGGTGGAAAAGTTGTATGTCTACAGAACCACTGCTGGGGCAAGGGATGACGCTCCA
AACTTCGTGAAAATACTGGGCTACCCATACGATGTTCCTGACTATGCGTGACTCGAGCCTCTAGAACTAT
AGTGAGTCGTATTACGTAGATCCAGACATGATAAGATACATTGATGAGTTTGGACAAACCACAACTAGAA
TGCAGTGAAAAAAATGCTTTATTTGTGAAATTTGTGATGCTATTGCTTTATTTGTAACCATTATAAGCTG
CAATAAACAAGTTAACAACAACAATTGCATTCATTTTATGTTTCAGGTTCAGGGGGAGGTGTGGGAGGTT
TTTTAATTCGCGGCCGCGGCGCCAATGCATTGGGCCCGGTACCCAGCTTTTGTTCCCTTTAGTGAGGGTT
AATTGCGCGCTTGGCGTAATCATGGTCATAGCTGTTTCCTGTGTGAAATTGTTATCCGCTCACAATTCCA
CACAACATACGAGCCGGGAGCATAAAGTGTAAAGCCTGGGGTGCCTAATGAGTGAGCTAACTCACATTAA
TTGCGTTGCGCTCACTGCCCGCTTTCCAGTCGGGAAACCTGTCGTGCCAGCTGCATTAATGAATCGGCCA
ACGCGCGGGGAGAGGCGGTTTGCGTATTGGGCGCTCTTCCGCTTCCTCGCTCACTGACTCGCTGCGCTCG
GTCGTTCGGCTGCGGCGAGCGGTATCAGCTCACTCAAAGGCGGTAATACGGTTATCCACAGAATCAGGGG
ATAACGCAGGAAAGAACATGTGAGCAAAAGGCCAGCAAAAGGCCAGGAACCGTAAAAAGGCCGCGTTGCT
GGCGTTTTTCCATAGGCTCCGCCCCCCTGACGAGCATCACAAAAATCGACGCTCAAGTCAGAGGTGGCGA
AACCCGACAGGACTATAAAGATACCAGGCGTTTCCCCCTGGAAGCTCCCTCGTGCGCTCTCCTGTTCCGA
CCCTGCCGCTTACCGGATACCTGTCCGCCTTTCTCCCTTCGGGAAGCGTGGCGCTTTCTCATAGCTCACG
CTGTAGGTATCTCAGTTCGGTGTAGGTCGTTCGCTCCAAGCTGGGCTGTGTGCACGAACCCCCCGTTCAG
CCCGACCGCTGCGCCTTATCCGGTAACTATCGTCTTGAGTCCAACCCGGTAAGACACGACTTATCGCCAC
TGGCAGCAGCCACTGGTAACAGGATTAGCAGAGCGAGGTATGTAGGCGGTGCTACAGAGTTCTTGAAGTG
GTGGCCTAACTACGGCTACACTAGAAGAACAGTATTTGGTATCTGCGCTCTGCTGAAGCCAGTTACCTTC
GGAAAAAGAGTTGGTAGCTCTTGATCCGGCAAACAAACCACCGCTGGTAGCGGTGGTTTTTTTGTTTGCA
AGCAGCAGATTACGCGCAGAAAAAAAGGATCTCAAGAAGATCCTTTGATCTTTTCTACGGGGTCTGACGC
TCAGTGGAACGAAAACTCACGTTAAGGGATTTTGGTCATGAGATTATCAAAAAGGATCTTCACCTAGATC
CTTTTAAATTAAAAATGAAGTTTTAAATCAATCTAAAGTATATATGAGTAAACTTGGTCTGACAGTTACC
AATGCTTAATCAGTGAGGCACCTATCTCAGCGATCTGTCTATTTCGTTCATCCATAGTTGCCTGACTCCC
CGTCGTGTAGATAACTACGATACGGGAGGGCTTACCATCTGGCCCCAGTGCTGCAATGATACCGCGAGAC
CCACGCTCACCGGCTCCAGATTTATCAGCAATAAACCAGCCAGCCGGAAGGGCCGAGCGCAGAAGTGGTC
CTGCAACTTTATCCGCCTCCATCCAGTCTATTAATTGTTGCCGGGAAGCTAGAGTAAGTAGTTCGCCAGT
TAATAGTTTGCGCAACGTTGTTGCCATTGCTACAGGCATCGTGGTGTCACGCTCGTCGTTTGGTATGGCT
TCATTCAGCTCCGGTTCCCAACGATCAAGGCGAGTTACATGATCCCCCATGTTGTGCAAAAAAGCGGTTA
GCTCCTTCGGTCCTCCGATCGTTGTCAGAAGTAAGTTGGCCGCAGTGTTATCACTCATGGTTATGGCAGC
ACTGCATAATTCTCTTACTGTCATGCCATCCGTAAGATGCTTTTCTGTGACTGGTGAGTACTCAACCAAG
TCATTCTGAGAATAGTGTATGCGGCGACCGAGTTGCTCTTGCCCGGCGTCAATACGGGATAATACCGCGC
CACATAGCAGAACTTTAAAAGTGCTCATCATTGGAAAACGTTCTTCGGGGCGAAAACTCTCAAGGATCTT
ACCGCTGTTGAGATCCAGTTCGATGTAACCCACTCGTGCACCCAACTGATCTTCAGCATCTTTTACTTTC
ACCAGCGTTTCTGGGTGAGCAAAAACAGGAAGGCAAAATGCCGCAAAAAAGGGAATAAGGGCGACACGGA
AATGTTGAATACTCATACTCTTCCTTTTTCAATATTATTGAAGCATTTATCAGGGTTATTGTCTCATGAG
CGGATACATATTTGAATGTATTTAGAAAAATAAACAAATAGGGGTTCCGCGCACATTTCCCCGAAAAGTG
CCACCTAAATTGTAAGCGTTAATATTTTGTTAAAATTCGCGTTAAATTTTTGTTAAATCAGCTCATTTTT
TAACCAATAGGCCGAAATCGGCAAAATCCCTTATAAATCAAAAGAATAGACCGAGATAGGGT
[37 nt withheld, positions 5523-5559]
AAAGAACGTGGACTCCAACGTCAAAGG
[49 nt withheld, positions 5587-5635]
T
[91 nt withheld, positions 5637-5727]
G
[124 nt withheld, positions 5729-5852]
CCCATTCGCCATTCAGGCTGCGCAACTGTTGGGAAG
Features (pLannotate 1.2.2; 16 found; start..end, strand, type, name):
     42..1019    +  promoter       CMV IE94 promoter: enhancer/promoter region of simian cytomegalovirus major immediate early transcription unit IE94
   1054..1072    +  promoter       SP6 promoter: promoter for bacteriophage SP6 RNA polymerase
   1170..2888    +  CDS            AFB2: AFB2_ARATH - Also known as LRF2. Experimental evidence at protein level: Swiss-Prot protein existence level 1. Component of SCF(ASK-cullin-F-box) E3 ubiquitin ligase complexes, which may mediate the ubiquitination and subsequent proteasomal degradation of target proteins. Confers sensitivity to the virulent bacterial pathogen P.syringae (By similarity). Auxin receptor that mediates Aux/IAA proteins proteasomal degradation and auxin- regulated transcription. Involved in embryogenesis regulation by auxin. From Arabidopsis thaliana (Mouse-ear cress).
   2892..2918    +  CDS            3xHA (fragment): three tandem HA epitope tags
   2937..2954    -  promoter       T7 promoter (fragment): promoter for bacteriophage T7 RNA polymerase
   2959..3093    -  polyA_signal   SV40 poly(A) signal: SV40 polyadenylation signal
   3206..3224    -  promoter       T3 promoter: promoter for bacteriophage T3 RNA polymerase
   3269..3285    -  protein_bind   lac operator: The lac repressor binds to the lac operator to inhibit transcription in E. coli. This inhibition can be relieved by adding lactose or isopropyl-β-D-thiogalactopyranoside (IPTG). lac repressor encoded by lacI
   3293..3323    -  promoter       lac promoter: promoter for the E. coli lac operon
   3338..3359    -  protein_bind   CAP binding site: CAP binding activates transcription in the presence of cAMP. E. coli catabolite activator protein
   3372..3464    -  CDS            lacI (fragment): lac repressor; lacI; The lac repressor binds to the lac operator to inhibit transcription in E. coli. This inhibition can be relieved by adding lactose or isopropyl-β-D-thiogalactopyranoside (IPTG).
   3647..4235    -  rep_origin     ori: high-copy-number ColE1/pMB1/pBR322/pUC origin of replication
   4406..5266    -  CDS            AmpR: β-lactamase; bla; confers resistance to ampicillin, carbenicillin, and related antibiotics
   5267..5371    -  promoter       AmpR promoter: bla
   5424..5852    -  rep_origin     f1 ori (sequence partly withheld): f1 bacteriophage origin of replication; arrow indicates direction of (+) strand synthesis
   5857..35      -  CDS            lacZα (fragment) (across the origin): LacZα fragment of β-galactosidase; lacZ fragment
