[The description below was written by a language model from this plasmid's Addgene catalogue record and pLannotate feature annotations shown in this document.]
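Description:
pCS2+_NLS-Tir1-HA is a pCS2+-based expression plasmid of about 5.9 kb, catalogued as a mammalian expression vector but deposited mainly as a template for in vitro synthesis of mRNA for injection. It is maintained in E. coli through a high-copy ColE1/pUC-type origin with ampicillin selection (AmpR under its own bla promoter). It also carries an f1 phage origin and remnants of a lac region (lac promoter, operator, CAP site, and lacI and lacZα fragments) inherited from the backbone.

The insert, cloned between ClaI and XhoI, encodes the rice (Oryza sativa) auxin receptor F-box protein TIR1, codon-optimized for murine expression, with an N-terminal nuclear localization signal and a C-terminal HA epitope. The automated annotation labels this open reading frame as Arabidopsis AFB2, a related auxin-receptor F-box protein. This reflects homology matching rather than the stated identity. The short "3xHA fragment" hit is the size of a single HA tag. The NLS is not annotated separately. Upstream lie the simian CMV IE94 enhancer/promoter and then an SP6 promoter, so the same cassette can be transcribed by SP6 RNA polymerase in vitro or driven by CMV after transfection. The SV40 polyadenylation signal sits downstream, and T7 (partial) and T3 promoters face back toward the insert.

TIR1 assembles into SCF ubiquitin ligase complexes and, in the presence of auxin, recruits degron-bearing proteins for proteasomal degradation. This construct therefore supplies the nuclear-targeted, HA-detectable TIR1 component of an auxin-inducible degradation system, in the context of work on auxin-dependent nanobody-mediated degradation of fluorescent proteins. The depositor and sequencing-derived records differ by three nucleotides in length and in their start coordinate, but they show the same feature set.
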