Addgene plasmid #117716: pCS2+_NLS-Tir1-HA
Purpose: mRNA synthesis of NLS-TIR1-HA for injection
Depositing lab: Joerg Mansfeld. Depositing organization: Biotechnology Center (BIOTEC) of the Technische Universitaet Dresden. Publication: Conditional control of fluorescent protein degradation by an auxin-dependent nanobody. Daniel K, Icha J, Horenburg C, Muller D, Norden C, Mansfeld J. Nat Commun. 2018 Aug 17;9(1):3297. doi: 10.1038/s41467-018-05855-5. PubMed 30120238.
Backbone
  Vector backbone: pCS2+
  Backbone manufacturer: RZPD
  Backbone size w/o insert (bp): 4094
  Total vector size (bp): 5891
  Vector type: Mammalian Expression
Growth in bacteria
  Bacterial resistance: Ampicillin, 100 μg/mL
  Growth temperature: 37°C
  Growth strain: DH5alpha
  Copy number: High Copy
Gene/Insert
  Gene/Insert name: TRANSPORT INHIBITOR RESPONSE 1 (alt name: TIR1)
  Species: Oryza sativa
  Mutation: codon-optimized TIR1 for murine expression
  Promoter: SP6
  Tag / fusion protein: NLS (N terminal on insert); HA (C terminal on insert)
  Cloning method: Restriction Enzyme; 5′ cloning site ClaI (not destroyed); 3′ cloning site XhoI (not destroyed)
  Sequencing primers: 5′ atttaggtgacactataga
Resource information
  A portion of this plasmid was derived from a plasmid made by: We received the backbone containing codon-optimized NLS-Tir1 from Francis Stewart (TU Dresden, BIOTEC Institute, Tatzberg 47-49, 01307 Dresden, Germany
Terms and licenses: Academic/Nonprofit Terms; Industry Terms: Not Available to Industry
Depositor comments: The codon-optimized NLS-TIR1 is described in: Baker, O. et al. RAC-tagging: Recombineering And Cas9-assisted targeting for protein tagging and conditional analyses. Sci Rep 6, 25529 (2016).
How to cite: pCS2+_NLS-Tir1-HA was a gift from Joerg Mansfeld (Addgene plasmid # 117716 ; http://n2t.net/addgene:117716 ; RRID:Addgene_117716)
